Addgene plasmid #202064: pJT315 AAV-Rapamycin Inducible-ZNF473KRAB-Citrine
Purpose: Inducible AAV activator
Depositing lab: Michael Bassik & Lacra Bintu. Depositing organization: Stanford University. Publication: Development of compact transcriptional effectors using high-throughput measurements in diverse contexts. Tycko J, Van MV, Aradhana, DelRosso N, Ye H, Yao D, Valbuena R, Vaughan-Jackson A, Xu X, Ludwig C, Spees K, Liu K, Gu M, Khare V, Mukund AX, Suzuki PH, Arana S, Zhang C, Du PP, Ornstein TS, Hess GT, Kamber RA, Qi LS, Khalil AS, Bintu L, Bassik MC. Nat Biotechnol. 2024 Nov 1. doi: 10.1038/s41587-024-02442-6. PubMed 39487265.
Backbone
  Vector backbone: pJT360
  Vector type: Mammalian Expression, AAV ; AAV with reporter
Growth in bacteria
  Bacterial resistance: Ampicillin, 100 μg/mL
  Growth temperature: 37°C
  Growth strain: NEB Stable
  Copy number: High Copy
Gene/Insert
  Gene/Insert name: AAV-Rapamycin Inducible-ZNF473KRAB-Citrine
  Species: H. sapiens (human)
  Mutation: ITR deletion
  Cloning method: Restriction Enzyme; 5′ cloning site Unknown (unknown if destroyed)
Terms and licenses: Academic/Nonprofit Terms; Industry Terms: Not Available to Industry
Depositor comments: ITR deletion may be problematic for AAV . Please visit https://www.biorxiv.org/content/10.1101/2023.05.12.540558v1 for bioRxiv preprint.
How to cite: pJT315 AAV-Rapamycin Inducible-ZNF473KRAB-Citrine was a gift from Michael Bassik & Lacra Bintu (Addgene plasmid # 202064 ; http://n2t.net/addgene:202064 ; RRID:Addgene_202064)
