[The description below was written by a language model from this plasmid's Addgene catalogue record and pLannotate feature annotations shown in this document.]
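Description:
pJT315 AAV-Rapamycin Inducible-ZNF473KRAB-Citrine is a 5,350 nt mammalian expression and AAV transfer plasmid built on the pJT360 backbone, carrying a compact, self-contained chemically inducible transcription circuit with its own fluorescent reporter. It is propagated in bacteria through a high-copy ColE1/pUC-type origin with ampicillin selection (AmpR and its bla promoter). An f1 origin and remnants of pBR322 bom and rop sequences are also present.

The payload lies between AAV2 inverted terminal repeats. The upstream portion encodes two halves of a dimerizer-controlled regulator. The first is a c-Myc nuclear localization signal fused to the FRB rapamycin-binding domain and a fragment of human ZNF473, named as its KRAB domain. The second is the composite ZFHD1 DNA-binding domain joined to an FKBP12-derived domain, which the software annotates as the F36V variant DmrB. Rapamycin bridges FRB and FKBP, which would recruit the ZNF473 effector to ZFHD1-bound DNA. Downstream, a minimal IL-2 promoter drives Citrine, followed by a synthetic poly(A) signal, so yellow fluorescence reports effector activity. The annotation does not identify the promoter driving the regulator, the element separating the two coding halves, or ZFHD1 binding sites upstream of the minimal promoter.

The stated purpose is an inducible AAV activator. This is notable because KRAB domains are usually repressive, but the record describes this ZNF473 domain only in an activator context. The right ITR is annotated in full, whereas the left appears only as two short fragments. This matches the recorded ITR deletion, which the depositor warns may compromise AAV packaging.
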