Features (pLannotate 1.2.2; 18 found; start..end, strand, type, name):
    652..1240    +  rep_origin     ori: high-copy-number ColE1/pMB1/pBR322/pUC origin of replication
   1313..1340    +  repeat_region  AAV2 ITR (fragment): inverted terminal repeat of adeno-associated virus serotype 2 inverted
   1369..1396    +  repeat_region  AAV2 ITR (fragment): inverted terminal repeat of adeno-associated virus serotype 2 inverted
   1580..1606    +  CDS            c-myc NLS: nuclear localization signal of human c-Myc proto-oncogene (Dang and Lee, 1988)
   1607..1867    +  CDS            FRB (fragment): FKBP-rapamycin binding domain of human FRAP
   1892..2023    +  CDS            ZNF473 (fragment): ZN473_HUMAN - Also known as KIAA1141, ZFP100. Experimental evidence at protein level: Swiss-Prot protein existence level 1. Involved in histone 3'-end pre-mRNA processing by associating with U7 snRNP and interacting with SLBP/pre-mRNA complex. Increases histone 3'-end pre-mRNA processing but has no effect on U7 snRNP levels, when overexpressed. Required for cell cycle progression from G1 to S phases. From Homo sapiens (Human).
   2120..2482    +  CDS            ZFHD1 (DNA binding domain): composite human DNA-binding domain composed of domains from the transcription factors Zif268 and Oct-1 (Pomerantz et al., 1995)
   2492..2809    +  CDS            DmrB: F36V mutant of FK506-binding protein FKBP12 binds synthetic ligands that do not bind wild-type FKBP
   3014..3127    +  promoter       IL-2 promoter: minimal promoter from the human interleukin-2 gene
   3137..3853    +  CDS            Citrine: Citrine is a basic (constitutively fluorescent) yellow fluorescent protein published in 2001, derived from Aequorea victoria. It has moderate acid sensitivity.
   3889..3908    +  polyA_signal   poly(A) signal (fragment): synthetic polyadenylation signal
   3926..4066    +  repeat_region  AAV2 ITR: inverted terminal repeat of adeno-associated virus serotype 2 inverted
   4071..4122    -  misc_feature   bom (fragment): basis of mobility region from pBR322
   4141..4596    +  rep_origin     f1 ori (sequence partly withheld): f1 bacteriophage origin of replication; arrow indicates direction of (+) strand synthesis
   4597..4646    -  misc_feature   bom (fragment): basis of mobility region from pBR322
   4742..4774    -  CDS            rop (fragment): Rop protein, which maintains plasmids at low copy number; rop
   4866..4970    +  promoter       AmpR promoter: bla
   4971..481     +  CDS            AmpR (across the origin): β-lactamase; bla; confers resistance to ampicillin, carbenicillin, and related antibiotics
>Addgene plasmid #202064 | pJT315 AAV-Rapamycin Inducible-ZNF473KRAB-Citrine | addgene full sequence | sequence record 418118 | Addgene NGS Result
GAGTGATAACACTGCGGCCAACTTACTTCTGACAACGATCGGAGGACCGAAGGAGCTAACCGCTTTTTTG
CACAACATGGGGGATCATGTAACTCGCCTTGATCGTTGGGAACCGGAGCTGAATGAAGCCATACCAAACG
ACGAGCGTGACACCACGATGCCTGTAGCAATGGCAACAACGTTGCGCAAACTATTAACTGGCGAACTACT
TACTCTAGCTTCCCGGCAACAATTAATAGACTGGATGGAGGCGGATAAAGTTGCAGGACCACTTCTGCGC
TCGGCCCTTCCGGCTGGCTGGTTTATTGCTGATAAATCTGGAGCCGGTGAGCGTGGGTCTCGCGGTATCA
TTGCAGCACTGGGGCCAGATGGTAAGCCCTCCCGTATCGTAGTTATCTACACGACGGGGAGTCAGGCAAC
TATGGATGAACGAAATAGACAGATCGCTGAGATAGGTGCCTCACTGATTAAGCATTGGTAACTGTCAGAC
CAAGTTTACTCATATATACTTTAGATTGATTTAAAACTTCATTTTTAATTTAAAAGGATCTAGGTGAAGA
TCCTTTTTGATAATCTCATGACCAAAATCCCTTAACGTGAGTTTTCGTTCCACTGAGCGTCAGACCCCGT
AGAAAAGATCAAAGGATCTTCTTGAGATCCTTTTTTTCTGCGCGTAATCTGCTGCTTGCAAACAAAAAAA
CCACCGCTACCAGCGGTGGTTTGTTTGCCGGATCAAGAGCTACCAACTCTTTTTCCGAAGGTAACTGGCT
TCAGCAGAGCGCAGATACCAAATACTGTTCTTCTAGTGTAGCCGTAGTTAGGCCACCACTTCAAGAACTC
TGTAGCACCGCCTACATACCTCGCTCTGCTAATCCTGTTACCAGTGGCTGCTGCCAGTGGCGATAAGTCG
TGTCTTACCGGGTTGGACTCAAGACGATAGTTACCGGATAAGGCGCAGCGGTCGGGCTGAACGGGGGGTT
CGTGCACACAGCCCAGCTTGGAGCGAACGACCTACACCGAACTGAGATACCTACAGCGTGAGCTATGAGA
AAGCGCCACGCTTCCCGAAGGGAGAAAGGCGGACAGGTATCCGGTAAGCGGCAGGGTCGGAACAGGAGAG
CGCACGAGGGAGCTTCCAGGGGGAAACGCCTGGTATCTTTATAGTCCTGTCGGGTTTCGCCACCTCTGAC
TTGAGCGTCGATTTTTGTGATGCTCGTCAGGGGGGCGGAGCCTATGGAAAAACGCCAGCAACGCGGCCTT
TTTACGGTTCCTGGCCTTTTGCTGGCCTTTTGCTCACATGTCCTGCAGGCAGCTGCGCGCTCGCTCGCTC
ACTGAGGCCGCCCGGGCGTCGGGCGACCTTTGGTCGCCCGGCCTCAGTGAGCGAGCGAGCGCGCAGAGAG
GGAGTGGCCAACTCCATCACTAGGGGTTCCTGCGGCCGCACGCGTTAATGATGGGCGCTACAGTAATGAT
GGGCGGAATTCCTCGAGGTACTTATATAAGGGGGTGGGGGCGCGTTCGTCCTCAGTCGCGATCGAACACT
CGAGCCGAGCAGACGTGCCTAACCGGTGCCGCCACCATGCCTGCTGCCAAGAGGGTCAAGTTGGACTGGC
ATGAAGGCCTGGAAGAGGCATCTCGTTTGTACTTTGGGGAAAGGAACGTGAAAGGCATGTTTGAGGTGCT
GGAGCCCTTGCATGCTATGATGGAACGGGGCCCCCAGACTCTGAAGGAAACATCTTTTAATCAGGCCTAT
GGTCGTGATTTAATGGAGGCCCAAGAGTGGTGCAGGAAGTACATGAAATCAGGGAATGTCAAGGACCTCA
CCCAAGCCTGGGACCTCTATTATCATGTGTTCCGACGAATCTCAAAGCAGTCTGGATCCGGATCAGGCTC
CTTCGTGACCCTGAAGGACGTGGGCATGGACTTCACCCTGGGCGACTGGGAGCAGCTGGGCCTGGAGCAG
GGCGACACCTTCTGGGACACCGCCCTGGACAACTGCCAGGACCTGTTCCTGCTGGACCCCCCCGGATCTG
GAGAGGGAAGGGGAAGCCTCCTAACTTGCGGAGATGTCGAGGAGAATCCTGGCCCACCTGCCGCTAAGCG
TGTCAAGTTGGACTCTAGAGAACGCCCGTATGCTTGCCCTGTCGAGTCCTGCGATCGCCGCTTTTCTCGC
TCGGATGAGCTTACCCGCCATATCCGCATCCACACAGGCCAGAAGCCCTTCCAGTGTCGAATCTGCATGC
GTAACTTCAGTCGTAGTGACCACCTTACCACCCACATCCGCACCCACACAGGCGGCGGCCGCAGGAGGAA
GAAACGCACCAGCATAGAGACTAACATCCGTGTGGCCTTAGAGAAGAGTTTCTTGGAGAATCAAAAGCCT
ACCTCGGAAGAGATCACTATGATTGCTGATCAGCTCAATATGGAAAAAGAGGTGATTCGTGTTTGGTTCT
GTAACCGCCGCCAGAAAGAAAAAAGAATCAACAAGGGCGGCGTGCAGGTGGAGACTATCTCCCCAGGCGA
CGGGCGCACCTTCCCCAAGCGCGGCCAGACCTGCGTGGTGCACTACACCGGGATGCTTGAAGATGGAAAG
AAATTTGATTCCTCCCGGGACAGAAACAAGCCCTTTAAGTTTATGCTAGGCAAGCAGGAGGTGATCCGAG
GCTGGGAAGAAGGGGTTGCCCAGATGAGTGTGGGTCAGAGAGCCAAACTGACTATATCTCCAGATTATGC
CTATGGTGCCACTGGGCACCCAGGCATCATCCCACCACATGCCACTCTCGTCTTTGATGTGGAGCTTCTA
AAACTGGAATAACATATGAAATAAAATACGAAATGCGTACGTAATGATGGGCGCTAAATTAATGATGGGC
GGAGTTGTAATGATGGGCGCTCGTTTAATGATGGGCGTCTAGCTAATGATGGGCGGGCGATTAATGATGG
GCGAAGGACTAATGATGGGCGCAGCGGTAATGATGGGCGATCAGCTAATGATGGGCGACGCGAATTAATT
CAACATTTTGACACCCCCATAATATTTTTCCAGAATTAACAGTATAAATTGCATCTCTTGTTCAAGAGTT
CCCTATCACTCTCTTTAATCACTACTCACAGTAACCTCAACTCCTGCGCCGCCACCATGGTGAGCAAGGG
CGAGGAGCTGTTCACCGGGGTGGTGCCCATCCTGGTCGAGCTGGACGGCGACGTAAACGGCCACAAGTTC
AGCGTGTCCGGCGAGGGCGAGGGCGATGCCACCTACGGCAAGCTGACCCTGAAGTTCATCTGCACCACCG
GCAAGCTGCCCGTGCCCTGGCCCACCCTCGTGACCACCTTCGGCTACGGCCTGATGTGCTTCGCCCGCTA
CCCCGACCACATGAAGCAGCACGACTTCTTCAAGTCCGCCATGCCCGAAGGCTACGTCCAGGAGCGCACC
ATCTTCTTCAAGGACGACGGCAACTACAAGACCCGCGCCGAGGTGAAGTTCGAGGGCGACACCCTGGTGA
ACCGCATCGAGCTGAAGGGCATCGACTTCAAGGAGGACGGCAACATCCTGGGGCACAAGCTGGAGTACAA
CTACAACAGCCACAACGTCTATATCATGGCCGACAAGCAGAAGAACGGCATCAAGGTGAACTTCAAGATC
CGCCACAACATCGAGGACGGCAGCGTGCAGCTCGCCGACCACTACCAGCAGAACACCCCCATCGGCGACG
GCCCCGTGCTGCTGCCCGACAACCACTACCTGAGCTACCAGTCCGCCCTGAGCAAAGACCCCAACGAGAA
GCGCGATCACATGGTCCTGCTGGAGTTCGTGACCGCCGCCGGGATCACTCTCGGCATGGACGAGCTGTAC
AAGTAAGCCTAATAAAGAGCTCAGATGCATGCATCAGAGTGTGTTGGTTTTTTGTGTGTCGGACCGAGCG
GCCGCAGGAACCCCTAGTGATGGAGTTGGCCACTCCCTCTCTGCGCGCTCGCTCGCTCACTGAGGCCGGG
CGACCAAAGGTCGCCCGACGCCCGGGCTTTGCCCGGGCGGCCTCAGTGAGCGAGCGAGCGCGCAGCTGCC
TGCAGGGGCGCCTGATGCGGTATTTTCTCCTTACGCATCTGTGCGGTATTTCACACCGCATA
[95 nt withheld, positions 4123-4217]
T
[46 nt withheld, positions 4219-4264]
C
[141 nt withheld, positions 4266-4406]
CCTTTGACGTTGGAGTCCACGTTCTTT
[37 nt withheld, positions 4434-4470]
ACTCTATCTCGGGCTATTCTTTTGATTTATAAGGGATTTTGCCGATTTCGGTCTATTGGTTAAAAAATGA
GCTGATTTAACAAAAATTTAACGCGAATTTTAACAAAATATTAACGTTTACAATTTTATGGTGCACTCTC
AGTACAATCTGCTCTGATGCCGCATAGTTAAGCCAGCCCCGACACCCGCCAACACCCGCTGACGCGCCCT
GACGGGCTTGTCTGCTCCCGGCATCCGCTTACAGACAAGCTGTGACCGGGAGCTGCATGTGTCAGAGGTT
TTCACCGTCATCACCGAAACGCGCAAAGGGCCTCGTGATACGCCTATTTTTATAGGTTAATGTCATGATA
ATAATGGTTTCTTAGACGTCAGGTGGCACTTTTCGGGGAAATGTGCGCGGAACCCCTATTTGTTTATTTT
TCTAAATACATTCAAATATGTATCCGCTCATGAGACAATAACCCTGATAAATGCTTCAATAATATTGAAA
AAGGAAGAGTATGAGTATTCAACATTTCCGTGTCGCCCTTATTCCCTTTTTTGCGGCATTTTGCCTTCCT
GTTTTTGCTCACCCAGAAACGCTGGTGAAAGTAAAAGATGCTGAAGATCAGTTGGGTGCACGAGTGGGTT
ACATCGAACTGGATCTCAACAGCGGTAAGATCCTTGAGAGTTTTCGCCCCGAAGAACGTTTTCCAATGAT
GAGCACTTTTAAAGTTCTGCTATGTGGCGCGGTATTATCCCGTATTGACGCCGGGCAAGAGCAACTCGGT
CGCCGCATACACTATTCTCAGAATGACTTGGTTGAGTACTCACCAGTCACAGAAAAGCATCTTACGGATG
GCATGACAGTAAGAGAATTATGCAGTGCTGCCATAACCAT
